Addgene plasmid #138593: pWDY1226
Purpose: Expresses NatL2-R156A in E.coli
Depositing lab: James Naismith. Depositing organization: University of Oxford. Publication: The biosynthetic pathway of the benzoxazole in nataxazole proceeds via an unstable ester and has synthetic utility. Song H, Rao C, Deng Z, Yi Y, Naismith JH. Angew Chem Int Ed Engl. 2020 Jan 5. doi: 10.1002/anie.201915685. PubMed 31903677.
Backbone
  Vector backbone: pET-28a(+)
  Backbone size w/o insert (bp): 5369
  Total vector size (bp): 6622
  Vector type: Bacterial Expression
Growth in bacteria
  Bacterial resistance: Kanamycin, 50 μg/mL
  Growth temperature: 37°C
  Growth strain: DH5alpha
  Copy number: Unknown
Gene/Insert
  Gene/Insert name: phenylacetate-coenzyme A ligase (alt name: NatL2-R156A)
  Species: Streptomyces sp. Tu 6176
  Insert size (bp): 1311
  Mutation: changed Arginine 156 to Alanine
  GenBank ID: CEK42825.1
  Promoter: T7
  Tag / fusion protein: 6-His (N terminal on backbone)
  Cloning method: Gibson Cloning
  Sequencing primers: 5′ TGCCGCGCGGCAGCCATATGATGTCGCGCTCGCGTCCGGAACTTGGTGACTG; 3′ GGTGGTGCTCGAGTGCGGCCGCAAGCTTTCAGAAGTACATGACCGCCTTGTC
Terms and licenses: Academic/Nonprofit Terms; Industry Terms: Not Available to Industry
How to cite: pWDY1226 was a gift from James Naismith (Addgene plasmid # 138593 ; http://n2t.net/addgene:138593 ; RRID:Addgene_138593)
