[The description below was written by a language model from this plasmid's Addgene catalogue record and pLannotate feature annotations shown in this document.]
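Description:
pWDY1226 is a bacterial expression plasmid built on the pET-28a(+) backbone for producing the R156A point mutant of NatL2 in E. coli. NatL2 is catalogued as a phenylacetate-coenzyme A ligase from Streptomyces sp. Tu 6176. The roughly 1.3 kb coding sequence was inserted by Gibson cloning downstream of the T7 promoter. A lac operator and the T7 gene 10 ribosome binding site sit between the promoter and the start of the open reading frame, and a T7 terminator closes the transcription unit. Because the plasmid also carries lacI under its own promoter, transcription is repressed until IPTG is added. Expression also needs a host that supplies T7 RNA polymerase.

The protein is made with the backbone-encoded N-terminal 6xHis tag followed by a thrombin cleavage site, allowing metal-affinity purification and optional tag removal. The annotation tool labels the N-terminal His stretch as a fragment of a composite tag. It also marks a second His fragment after the insert, which corresponds to the vector's optional C-terminal tag. The record lists only the N-terminal tag as fused, so the downstream one is presumably not translated.

Selection is by kanamycin through the aph(3')-Ia gene. Replication relies on the pBR322-type origin together with bom and rop, and an f1 origin is also present. The short tetracycline-resistance fragments and the predicted E. coli ORF in the table are backbone remnants rather than functional elements. The insert itself is not annotated in the feature table.

The associated study concerns benzoxazole biosynthesis in the nataxazole pathway. This variant is therefore most plausibly used to test the contribution of arginine 156 to NatL2 function in biochemical or structural work, although the record states only that it expresses the mutant.
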