Features (pLannotate 1.2.2; 20 found; start..end, strand, type, name):
      1..19      +  promoter       T7 promoter: promoter for bacteriophage T7 RNA polymerase
     20..44      +  protein_bind   lac operator: The lac repressor binds to the lac operator to inhibit transcription in E. coli. This inhibition can be relieved by adding lactose or isopropyl-β-D-thiogalactopyranoside (IPTG). lac repressor encoded by lacI
     59..81      +  RBS            RBS: efficient ribosome binding site from bacteriophage T7 gene 10 (Olins and Rangwala, 1989)
    100..116     +  CDS            capTEV™ (fragment): composite tag for in vivo biotinylation, TEV protease cleavage, and 6xHis tagging
    127..144     +  CDS            thrombin site: thrombin recognition and cleavage site
   1480..1497    +  CDS            9xHis (fragment): 9xHis affinity tag
   1507..1556    +  CDS            SET1 (fragment): solubility-enhancement tag derived from T7 phage gene 10B
   1564..1611    +  terminator     T7 terminator: transcription terminator for bacteriophage T7 RNA polymerase
   1648..2076    +  rep_origin     f1 ori (sequence partly withheld): f1 bacteriophage origin of replication; arrow indicates direction of (+) strand synthesis
   2129..2186    +  promoter       AmpR promoter (fragment): bla
   2195..3010    -  CDS            KanR: aminoglycoside phosphotransferase; aph(3')-Ia; confers resistance to kanamycin in bacteria or G418 (Geneticin®) in eukaryotes
   3132..3720    +  rep_origin     ori: high-copy-number ColE1/pMB1/pBR322/pUC origin of replication
   3906..4045    -  misc_feature   bom: basis of mobility region from pBR322
   4147..4338    -  CDS            rop: Rop protein, which maintains plasmids at low copy number; rop
   4355..4735    +  CDS            YPB1_ECOLX: Protein predicted: Swiss-Prot protein existence level 4. From Escherichia coli.
   4807..5098    -  CDS            TcR (fragment): tetracycline efflux protein; tet; confers resistance to tetracycline
   5113..5134    -  protein_bind   CAP binding site: CAP binding activates transcription in the presence of cAMP. E. coli catabolite activator protein
   5147..6229    -  CDS            lacI: lac repressor; lacI; The lac repressor binds to the lac operator to inhibit transcription in E. coli. This inhibition can be relieved by adding lactose or isopropyl-β-D-thiogalactopyranoside (IPTG).
   6230..6307    -  promoter       lacI promoter: lacI
   6315..6594    -  CDS            TcR (fragment): tetracycline efflux protein; tet; confers resistance to tetracycline
>Addgene plasmid #138593 | pWDY1226 | addgene full sequence | sequence record 274933 | Addgene NGS Result
TAATACGACTCACTATAGGGGAATTGTGAGCGGATAACAATTCCCCTCTAGAAATAATTTTGTTTAACTT
TAAGAAGGAGATATACCATGGGCAGCAGCCATCATCATCATCATCACAGCAGCGGCCTGGTGCCGCGCGG
CAGCCATATGTCGCGCTCGCGTCCGGAACTTGGTGACTGGTCGAGCCCGGCCGAACTGGCCGAGCTCCAG
CGGTCCCAGCTGCCGAGGGTCCTCGCGCAGGCACTCCGTTCGCCGTTCTACGCGGCCCGCTACCGCGGCA
CCACACCGCCGCGCACCGCGGACGACTTCGCCGGCGTCGAGGTGACCGCCAAGCAGGACCTGCGCGACCA
GTACCCCTTCGGGATGCTCGCGGTCGGGCGCGAACACCTGGCCACCTACCACGAGTCCAGCGGCACCGCG
GGCGAACCCACCGCCTCCTACTACACGGAGGAGGACTGGACCGACCTCGCCGAGCGCTTCGCCCGCAAGT
GGACCGGCATCCACCCCTCCGACACCTTCCTGGTGCGCACCCCCTACGGCCTGGTCATCACCGGCCACCT
CGCCCAGGCCGCGGGACGGCTGCGCGGTGCGACCGTCGTCCCCGGCGACGCCGCCTCGCTGGCCACCCCG
CTCTCCCGCATGGTGCGCGTCCTGAAGACCCTCGACGTGACGCTCACCTGGTGCAACCCGACCGAGATCA
CCATGCTGGCCGCCGCCGCCAAGGCCGCCGGACTCCGCCCCGACCAGGACTTCCCGCACCTGCGGGCCAT
GTTCACCGCCGCCGAGCCGCTGACCGAGGTGCGGCGCCGCCGGCTCAGCGAGATCTGGGGCGGCATCCCG
GTCGTCGAGGAGTACGGCTCCACGGAGACCGGCACCATCGCCGGGCAGTGCCCCGAGGGCCGGATGCACC
TGTGGGCGGACCGGGCGATCTTCGAGGTGTACGACCCGAGGACCGGCACGCTCTCCGAGGCGGGCCGCGG
CCAGATGGTCGTCACCCCGCTGTACCGGGACGCGATGCCGCTGCTGCGCTACAACCTCGCCGACGACGTC
GAGGTGTCCACCGACCCGTGCGGCTGCGGCTGGCTGCTGCCCACGGTCACCGTGCTGGGGCGGGCCGGAA
CCGGTCACCGGATCGGTCCGGCGACCGTCACCCAGCAGCGGCTGGAGGAGCTGGTGTTCTCCCTGCCGGC
CGCGTACGAGGTGATGTTCTGGCGGGCCAAGGCCCACCCGGACGTGCTGGAGCTGGAGTTCGAGGCGCCC
GAGCCGGTGCGGCAGCGGGCCGTCAAGGAGCTCGGCGCCGCGCTCGACCGCGAACTGGGGGTCCCGCACC
GCATCACCGGCCTCGCCCCGGGCACCCTCGTCCCGGCGGAGGCCCTCACCGCCCAGCGCGACATCCTCAA
GGCCCGCTACCTCTTCGCGGAGGACGAGGACTGGGACAAGGCGGTCATGTACTTCTGAAAGCTTGCGGCC
GCACTCGAGCACCACCACCACCACCACTGAGATCCGGCTGCTAACAAAGCCCGAAAGGAAGCTGAGTTGG
CTGCTGCCACCGCTGAGCAATAACTAGCATAACCCCTTGGGGCCTCTAAACGGGTCTTGAGGGGTTTTTT
GCTGAAAGGAGGAACTATATCCGGATTGGCGAATGGG
[124 nt withheld, positions 1648-1771]
C
[91 nt withheld, positions 1773-1863]
A
[49 nt withheld, positions 1865-1913]
CCTTTGACGTTGGAGTCCACGTTCTTT
[37 nt withheld, positions 1941-1977]
ACCCTATCTCGGTCTATTCTTTTGATTTATAAGGGATTTTGCCGATTTCGGCCTATTGGTTAAAAAATGA
GCTGATTTAACAAAAATTTAACGCGAATTTTAACAAAATATTAACGCTTACAATTTAGGTGGCACTTTTC
GGGGAAATGTGCGCGGAACCCCTATTTGTTTATTTTTCTAAATACATTCAAATATGTATCCGCTCATGAA
TTAATTCTTAGAAAAACTCATCGAGCATCAAATGAAACTGCAATTTATTCATATCAGGATTATCAATACC
ATATTTTTGAAAAAGCCGTTTCTGTAATGAAGGAGAAAACTCACCGAGGCAGTTCCATAGGATGGCAAGA
TCCTGGTATCGGTCTGCGATTCCGACTCGTCCAACATCAATACAACCTATTAATTTCCCCTCGTCAAAAA
TAAGGTTATCAAGTGAGAAATCACCATGAGTGACGACTGAATCCGGTGAGAATGGCAAAAGTTTATGCAT
TTCTTTCCAGACTTGTTCAACAGGCCAGCCATTACGCTCGTCATCAAAATCACTCGCATCAACCAAACCG
TTATTCATTCGTGATTGCGCCTGAGCGAGACGAAATACGCGATCGCTGTTAAAAGGACAATTACAAACAG
GAATCGAATGCAACCGGCGCAGGAACACTGCCAGCGCATCAACAATATTTTCACCTGAATCAGGATATTC
TTCTAATACCTGGAATGCTGTTTTCCCGGGGATCGCAGTGGTGAGTAACCATGCATCATCAGGAGTACGG
ATAAAATGCTTGATGGTCGGAAGAGGCATAAATTCCGTCAGCCAGTTTAGTCTGACCATCTCATCTGTAA
CATCATTGGCAACGCTACCTTTGCCATGTTTCAGAAACAACTCTGGCGCATCGGGCTTCCCATACAATCG
ATAGATTGTCGCACCTGATTGCCCGACATTATCGCGAGCCCATTTATACCCATATAAATCAGCATCCATG
TTGGAATTTAATCGCGGCCTAGAGCAAGACGTTTCCCGTTGAATATGGCTCATAACACCCCTTGTATTAC
TGTTTATGTAAGCAGACAGTTTTATTGTTCATGACCAAAATCCCTTAACGTGAGTTTTCGTTCCACTGAG
CGTCAGACCCCGTAGAAAAGATCAAAGGATCTTCTTGAGATCCTTTTTTTCTGCGCGTAATCTGCTGCTT
GCAAACAAAAAAACCACCGCTACCAGCGGTGGTTTGTTTGCCGGATCAAGAGCTACCAACTCTTTTTCCG
AAGGTAACTGGCTTCAGCAGAGCGCAGATACCAAATACTGTCCTTCTAGTGTAGCCGTAGTTAGGCCACC
ACTTCAAGAACTCTGTAGCACCGCCTACATACCTCGCTCTGCTAATCCTGTTACCAGTGGCTGCTGCCAG
TGGCGATAAGTCGTGTCTTACCGGGTTGGACTCAAGACGATAGTTACCGGATAAGGCGCAGCGGTCGGGC
TGAACGGGGGGTTCGTGCACACAGCCCAGCTTGGAGCGAACGACCTACACCGAACTGAGATACCTACAGC
GTGAGCTATGAGAAAGCGCCACGCTTCCCGAAGGGAGAAAGGCGGACAGGTATCCGGTAAGCGGCAGGGT
CGGAACAGGAGAGCGCACGAGGGAGCTTCCAGGGGGAAACGCCTGGTATCTTTATAGTCCTGTCGGGTTT
CGCCACCTCTGACTTGAGCGTCGATTTTTGTGATGCTCGTCAGGGGGGCGGAGCCTATGGAAAAACGCCA
GCAACGCGGCCTTTTTACGGTTCCTGGCCTTTTGCTGGCCTTTTGCTCACATGTTCTTTCCTGCGTTATC
CCCTGATTCTGTGGATAACCGTATTACCGCCTTTGAGTGAGCTGATACCGCTCGCCGCAGCCGAACGACC
GAGCGCAGCGAGTCAGTGAGCGAGGAAGCGGAAGAGCGCCTGATGCGGTATTTTCTCCTTACGCATCTGT
GCGGTATTTCACACCGCAATGGTGCACTCTCAGTACAATCTGCTCTGATGCCGCATAGTTAAGCCAGTAT
ACACTCCGCTATCGCTACGTGACTGGGTCATGGCTGCGCCCCGACACCCGCCAACACCCGCTGACGCGCC
CTGACGGGCTTGTCTGCTCCCGGCATCCGCTTACAGACAAGCTGTGACCGTCTCCGGGAGCTGCATGTGT
CAGAGGTTTTCACCGTCATCACCGAAACGCGCGAGGCAGCTGCGGTAAAGCTCATCAGCGTGGTCGTGAA
GCGATTCACAGATGTCTGCCTGTTCATCCGCGTCCAGCTCGTTGAGTTTCTCCAGAAGCGTTAATGTCTG
GCTTCTGATAAAGCGGGCCATGTTAAGGGCGGTTTTTTCCTGTTTGGTCACTGATGCCTCCGTGTAAGGG
GGATTTCTGTTCATGGGGGTAATGATACCGATGAAACGAGAGAGGATGCTCACGATACGGGTTACTGATG
ATGAACATGCCCGGTTACTGGAACGTTGTGAGGGTAAACAACTGGCGGTATGGATGCGGCGGGACCAGAG
AAAAATCACTCAGGGTCAATGCCAGCGCTTCGTTAATACAGATGTAGGTGTTCCACAGGGTAGCCAGCAG
CATCCTGCGATGCAGATCCGGAACATAATGGTGCAGGGCGCTGACTTCCGCGTTTCCAGACTTTACGAAA
CACGGAAACCGAAGACCATTCATGTTGTTGCTCAGGTCGCAGACGTTTTGCAGCAGCAGTCGCTTCACGT
TCGCTCGCGTATCGGTGATTCATTCTGCTAACCAGTAAGGCAACCCCGCCAGCCTAGCCGGGTCCTCAAC
GACAGGAGCACGATCATGCGCACCCGTGGGGCCGCCATGCCGGCGATAATGGCCTGCTTCTCGCCGAAAC
GTTTGGTGGCGGGACCAGTGACGAAGGCTTGAGCGAGGGCGTGCAAGATTCCGAATACCGCAAGCGACAG
GCCGATCATCGTCGCGCTCCAGCGAAAGCGGTCCTCGCCGAAAATGACCCAGAGCGCTGCCGGCACCTGT
CCTACGAGTTGCATGATAAAGAAGACAGTCATAAGTGCGGCGACGATAGTCATGCCCCGCGCCCACCGGA
AGGAGCTGACTGGGTTGAAGGCTCTCAAGGGCATCGGTCGAGATCCCGGTGCCTAATGAGTGAGCTAACT
TACATTAATTGCGTTGCGCTCACTGCCCGCTTTCCAGTCGGGAAACCTGTCGTGCCAGCTGCATTAATGA
ATCGGCCAACGCGCGGGGAGAGGCGGTTTGCGTATTGGGCGCCAGGGTGGTTTTTCTTTTCACCAGTGAG
ACGGGCAACAGCTGATTGCCCTTCACCGCCTGGCCCTGAGAGAGTTGCAGCAAGCGGTCCACGCTGGTTT
GCCCCAGCAGGCGAAAATCCTGTTTGATGGTGGTTAACGGCGGGATATAACATGAGCTGTCTTCGGTATC
GTCGTATCCCACTACCGAGATATCCGCACCAACGCGCAGCCCGGACTCGGTAATGGCGCGCATTGCGCCC
AGCGCCATCTGATCGTTGGCAACCAGCATCGCAGTGGGAACGATGCCCTCATTCAGCATTTGCATGGTTT
GTTGAAAACCGGACATGGCACTCCAGTCGCCTTCCCGTTCCGCTATCGGCTGAATTTGATTGCGAGTGAG
ATATTTATGCCAGCCAGCCAGACGCAGACGCGCCGAGACAGAACTTAATGGGCCCGCTAACAGCGCGATT
TGCTGGTGACCCAATGCGACCAGATGCTCCACGCCCAGTCGCGTACCGTCTTCATGGGAGAAAATAATAC
TGTTGATGGGTGTCTGGTCAGAGACATCAAGAAATAACGCCGGAACATTAGTGCAGGCAGCTTCCACAGC
AATGGCATCCTGGTCATCCAGCGGATAGTTAATGATCAGCCCACTGACGCGTTGCGCGAGAAGATTGTGC
ACCGCCGCTTTACAGGCTTCGACGCCGCTTCGTTCTACCATCGACACCACCACGCTGGCACCCAGTTGAT
CGGCGCGAGATTTAATCGCCGCGACAATTTGCGACGGCGCGTGCAGGGCCAGACTGGAGGTGGCAACGCC
AATCAGCAACGACTGTTTGCCCGCCAGTTGTTGTGCCACGCGGTTGGGAATGTAATTCAGCTCCGCCATC
GCCGCTTCCACTTTTTCCCGCGTTTTCGCAGAAACGTGGCTGGCCTGGTTCACCACGCGGGAAACGGTCT
GATAAGAGACACCGGCATACTCTGCGACATCGTATAACGTTACTGGTTTCACATTCACCACCCTGAATTG
ACTCTCTTCCGGGCGCTATCATGCCATACCGCGAAAGGTTTTGCGCCATTCGATGGTGTCCGGGATCTCG
ACGCTCTCCCTTATGCGACTCCTGCATTAGGAAGCAGCCCAGTAGTAGGTTGAGGCCGTTGAGCACCGCC
GCCGCAAGGAATGGTGCATGCAAGGAGATGGCGCCCAACAGTCCCCCGGCCACGGGGCCTGCCACCATAC
CCACGCCGAAACAAGCGCTCATGAGCCCGAAGTGGCGAGCCCGATCTTCCCCATCGGTGATGTCGGCGAT
ATAGGCGCCAGCAACCGCACCTGTGGCGCCGGTGATGCCGGCCACGATGCGTCCGGCGTAGAGGATCGAG
ATCTCGATCCCGCGAAAT
